Addgene plasmid #108441: pHDT1:GUS
Purpose: Arabidopsis transformation, expresses HDT1 promoter/GUS fusion to study expression pattern in roots
Depositing lab: Ton Bisseling. Depositing organization: Wageningen University, Department Plant Sciences. Publication: Plant-Specific Histone Deacetylases HDT1/2 Regulate GIBBERELLIN 2-OXIDASE2 Expression to Control Arabidopsis Root Meristem Cell Number. Li H, Torres-Garcia J, Latrasse D, Benhamed M, Schilderink S, Zhou W, Kulikova O, Hirt H, Bisseling T. Plant Cell. 2017 Sep;29(9):2183-2196. doi: 10.1105/tpc.17.00366. Epub 2017 Aug 30. PubMed 28855334.
Backbone
  Vector backbone: pBnRGW
  Vector type: Plant Expression
Growth in bacteria
  Bacterial resistance: Spectinomycin, 50 μg/mL
  Growth temperature: 37°C
  Growth strain: DH5alpha
  Copy number: Unknown
Gene/Insert
  Gene/Insert name: HDT1 promoter
  Species: A. thaliana (mustard weed)
  Entrez Gene: HDA3 (a.k.a. AT3G44750, ATHD2A, HD2A, HDT1, HISTONE DEACETYLASE 2A, histone deacetylase 3)
  Promoter: HDT1
  Tag / fusion protein: GUS (C terminal on insert)
  Cloning method: Gateway Cloning
  Sequencing primers: 5′ unknown
Terms and licenses: Academic/Nonprofit Terms; Industry Terms: Not Available to Industry
How to cite: pHDT1:GUS was a gift from Ton Bisseling (Addgene plasmid # 108441 ; http://n2t.net/addgene:108441 ; RRID:Addgene_108441)
