[The description below was written by a language model from this plasmid's Addgene catalogue record and pLannotate feature annotations shown in this document.]
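Description:
pHDT1:GUS is a binary T-DNA plant expression plasmid built on the pBnRGW backbone for Agrobacterium-mediated transformation of Arabidopsis thaliana. It is a transcriptional reporter in which the promoter of HDT1 (also known as HDA3/HD2A, AT3G44750, a plant-specific histone deacetylase) drives E. coli β-glucuronidase. The backbone carries a ColE1/pMB1-type origin with a bom site for replication in E. coli. The pVS1 oriV, RepA and StaA functions support replication and stable maintenance in Agrobacterium. Bacterial selection is by spectinomycin through an aadA (SmR) gene. The copy number is recorded as unknown.

Between the nopaline-type right and left border repeats, the promoter fragment was inserted by Gateway cloning and lies between attB1 and attB2 sites, with an attB4 site just upstream. It is followed directly by the GUS coding sequence and a CaMV polyadenylation signal. The short glycyl-tRNA synthetase homology hits annotated inside the attB-flanked region are probably matches to genomic sequence neighbouring the HDT1 locus rather than functional parts, although the record does not confirm this. The T-DNA also contains a NOS promoter–bar–NOS terminator cassette, which confers phosphinothricin (glufosinate) resistance for selecting transformed plants. A DsRed coding sequence with a NOS terminator can serve as a visual red fluorescent marker of transformation, but its promoter is not annotated in the feature table. Small lacI and M13 fragments appear to be cloning remnants.

The construct is intended for histochemical GUS staining to map where the HDT1 promoter is active, specifically its expression pattern in Arabidopsis roots.
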