Features (pLannotate 1.2.2; 28 found; start..end, strand, type, name):
    244..873     -  CDS            pVS1 StaA: stability protein from the Pseudomonas plasmid pVS1 (Heeb et al., 2000)
   1433..1834    -  CDS            Y4CG_SINFN (fragment): Protein inferred from homology: Swiss-Prot protein existence level 3. From Sinorhizobium fredii (strain NBRC 101917 / NGR234).
   2204..2228    -  misc_feature   RB T-DNA repeat: right border repeat from nopaline C58 T-DNA
   2331..2351    +  protein_bind   attB4: mutant version of attB; core recombination site for the Gateway® BP reaction BP Clonase™
   2412..2436    +  protein_bind   attB1: mutant version of attB; recombination site for the Gateway® BP reaction BP Clonase™
   3442..3636    +  CDS            GRS1 (fragment): SYG_YEAST - Experimental evidence at protein level: Swiss-Prot protein existence level 1. Catalyzes the ATP-dependent ligation of glycine to the 3'-end of its cognate tRNA, via the formation of an aminoacyl-adenylate intermediate (Gly-AMP) (PubMed:23816885). Also produces diadenosine tetraphosphate (Ap4A), a universal pleiotropic signaling molecule needed for cell regulation pathways, by direct condensation of 2 ATPs. Thereby, may play a special role in Ap4A homeostasis (By similarity). From Saccharomyces cerevisiae (strain ATCC 204508 / S288c) (Baker's yeast).
   3743..3943    +  CDS            SYGM1_ARATH (fragment): Experimental evidence at protein level: Swiss-Prot protein existence level 1. Catalyzes the ATP-dependent ligation of glycine to the 3'-end of its cognate tRNA, via the formation of an aminoacyl-adenylate intermediate (Gly-AMP). Also produces diadenosine tetraphosphate (Ap4A), a universal pleiotropic signaling molecule needed for cell regulation pathways, by direct condensation of 2 ATPs. Thereby, may play a special role in Ap4A homeostasis. From Arabidopsis thaliana (Mouse-ear cress).
   3968..3988    -  protein_bind   attB2: mutant version of attB; core recombination site for the Gateway® BP reaction BP Clonase™
   3997..5805    +  CDS            GUS: β-glucuronidase; uidA (or gusA) from E. coli
   5879..6038    +  polyA_signal   CaMV poly(A) signal (fragment): cauliflower mosaic virus polyadenylation signal
   6110..6204    -  CDS            lacI (fragment): lac repressor; lacI; The lac repressor binds to the lac operator to inhibit transcription in E. coli. This inhibition can be relieved by adding lactose or isopropyl-β-D-thiogalactopyranoside (IPTG).
   6205..6505    -  rep_origin     M13 ori (fragment) (sequence partly withheld): M13 bacteriophage origin of replication; arrow indicates direction of (+) strand synthesis
   6515..6776    -  CDS            M13 gene III (fragment) (sequence partly withheld): pIII; III; minor coat protein
   6780..7032    -  terminator     NOS terminator: nopaline synthase terminator and poly(A) signal
   7056..7730    -  CDS            DsRed: DsRed is a basic (constitutively fluorescent) red fluorescent protein published in 1999, derived from Discosoma sp..
   8881..8898    +  misc_feature   MCS (fragment): pUC18/19 multiple cloning site
   8992..9171    +  promoter       NOS promoter: nopaline synthase promoter
   9213..9761    +  CDS            bar: PAT_STRHY - Experimental evidence at protein level: Swiss-Prot protein existence level 1. Inactivates phosphinothricin (PPT) by transfer of an acetyl group from acetyl CoA. Can also acetylate demethylphosphinothricin but not PTT or glutamate. This enzyme is an effector of phosphinothricin tripeptide (PTT or bialaphos) resistance. From Streptomyces hygroscopicus. Introduced by genetic manipulation and expressed in glufosinate-tolerant maize by Dekalb Genetics.
   9784..10036   +  terminator     NOS terminator: nopaline synthase terminator and poly(A) signal
  10129..10153   -  misc_feature   LB T-DNA repeat: left border repeat from nopaline C58 T-DNA
  10412..10435   +  promoter       Pc promoter (fragment): intI1 (promoter lies within the coding sequence); class 1 integron promoter
  10611..10667   +  CDS            GmR (fragment): gentamycin acetyltransferase; aacC1; confers resistance to gentamycin
  10678..11465   +  CDS            SmR (fragment): aminoglycoside adenylyltransferase (Murphy, 1985); aadA; confers resistance to spectinomycin and streptomycin
  11711..12299   +  rep_origin     ori: high-copy-number ColE1/pMB1/pBR322/pUC origin of replication
  12485..12625   -  misc_feature   bom: basis of mobility region from pBR322
  12727..12766   -  CDS            rop (fragment): Rop protein, which maintains plasmids at low copy number; rop
  12969..13163   -  rep_origin     pVS1 oriV: origin of replication for the Pseudomonas plasmid pVS1 (Heeb et al., 2000)
  13229..14302   -  CDS            pVS1 RepA: replication protein from the Pseudomonas plasmid pVS1 (Heeb et al., 2000)
>Addgene plasmid #108441 | pHDT1:GUS | addgene full sequence | sequence record 207995 | Addgene NGS Result
TGCTCATTTACTCTGGTAGCTGCGCGATGTATTCAGATAGCAGCTCGGTAATGGTCTTGCCTTGGCGTAC
CGCGTACATCTTCAGCTTGGTGTGATCCTCCGCCGGCAACTGAAAGTTGACCCGCTTCATGGCTGGCGTG
TCTGCCAGGCTGGCCAACGTTGCAGCCTTGCTGCTGCGTGCGCTCGGACGGCCGGCACTTAGCGTGTTTG
TGCTTTTGCTCATTTTCTCTTTACCTCATTAACTCAAATGAGTTTTGATTTAATTTCAGCGGCCAGCGCC
TGGACCTCGCGGGCAGCGTCGCCCTCGGGTTCTGATTCAAGAACGGTTGTGCCGGCGGCGGCAGTGCCTG
GGTAGCTCACGCGCTGCGTGATACGGGACTCAAGAATGGGCAGCTCGTACCCGGCCAGCGCCTCGGCAAC
CTCACCGCCGATGCGCGTGCCTTTGATCGCCCGCGACACGACAAAGGCCGCTTGTAGCCTTCCATCCGTG
ACCTCAATGCGCTGCTTAACCAGCTCCACCAGGTCGGCGGTGGCCCATATGTCGTAAGGGCTTGGCTGCA
CCGGAATCAGCACGAAGTCGGCTGCCTTGATCGCGGACACAGCCAAGTCCGCCGCCTGGGGCGCTCCGTC
GATCACTACGAAGTCGCGCCGGCCGATGGCCTTCACGTCGCGGTCAATCGTCGGGCGGTCGATGCCGACA
ACGGTTAGCGGTTGATCTTCCCGCACGGCCGCCCAATCGCGGGCACTGCCCTGGGGATCGGAATCGACTA
ACAGAACATCGGCCCCGGCGAGTTGCAGGGCGCGGGCTAGATGGGTTGCGATGGTCGTCTTGCCTGACCC
GCCTTTCTGGTTAAGTACAGCGATAACCTTCATGCGTTCCCCTTGCGTATTTGTTTATTTACTCATCGCA
TCATATACGCAGCGACCGCATGACGCAAGCTGTTTTACTCAAATACACATCACCTTTTTAGACGGCGGCG
CTCGGTTTCTTCAGCGGCCAAGCTGGCCGGCCAGGCCGCCAGCTTGGCATCAGACAAACCGGCCAGGATT
TCATGCAGCCGCACGGTTGAGACGTGCGCGGGCGGCTCGAACACGTACCCGGCCGCGATCATCTCCGCCT
CGATCTCTTCGGTAATGAAAAACGGTTCGTCCTGGCCGTCCTGGTGCGGTTTCATGCTTGTTCCTCTTGG
CGTTCATTCTCGGCGGCCGCCAGGGCGTCGGCCTCGGTCAATGCGTCCTCACGGAAGGCACCGCGCCGCC
TGGCCTCGGTGGGCGTCACTTCCTCGCTGCGCTCAAGTGCGCGGTACAGGGTCGAGCGATGCACGCCAAG
CAGTGCAGCCGCCTCTTTCACGGTGCGGCCTTCCTGGTCGATCAGCTCGCGGGCGTGCGCGATCTGTGCC
GGGGTGAGGGTAGGGCGGGGGCCAAACTTCACGCCTCGGGCCTTGGCGGCCTCGCGCCCGCTCCGGGTGC
GGTCGATGATTAGGGAACGCTCGAACTCGGCAATGCCGGCGAACACGGTCAACACCATGCGGCCGGCCGG
CGTGGTGGTGTCGGCCCACGGCTCTGCCAGGCTACGCAGGCCCGCGCCGGCCTCCTGGATGCGCTCGGCA
ATGTCCAGTAGGTCGCGGGTGCTGCGGGCCAGGCGGTCTAGCCTGGTCACTGTCACAACGTCGCCAGGGC
GTAGGTGGTCAAGCATCCTGGCCAGCTCCGGGCGGTCGCGCCTGGTGCCGGTGATCTTCTCGGAAAACAG
CTTGGTGCAGCCGGCCGCGTGCAGTTCGGCCCGTTGGTTGGTCAAGTCCTGGTCGTCGGTGCTGACGCGG
GCATAGCCCAGCAGGCCAGCGGCGGCGCTCTTGTTCATGGCGTAATGTCTCCGGTTCTAGTCGCAAGTAT
TCTACTTTATGCGACTAAAACACGCGACAAGAAAACGCCAGGAAAAGGGCAGGGCGGCAGCCTGTCGCGT
AACTTAGGACTTGTGCGACATGTCGTTTTCAGAAGACGGCTGCACTGAACGTCAGAAGCCGACTGCACTA
TAGCAGCGGAGGGGTTGGATCAAAGTACTTTAAAGTACTTTAAAGTACTTTAAAGTACTTTGATCCCGAG
GGGAACCCTGTGGTTGGCATGCACATACAAATGGACGAACGGATAAACCTTTTCACGCCCTTTTAAATAT
CCGATTATTCTAATAAACGCTCTTTTCTCTTAGGTTTACCCGCCAATATATCCTGTCAAACACTGATAGT
TTAAACTGAAGGCGGGAAACGACAATCTGATCCAAGCTCAAGCTAAGCTTCACACAGGAAACAGCTATGA
CCATGATTACGCCAAGCTATCAACTTTGTATAGAAAAGTTGGCCAGAGACCAAGCTTCTCGAGGGTCTCT
CGCGCCAAAGGGCGCGCCTAACCCGGGTACCACAAGTTTGTACAAAAAAGCAGGCTCCGCGGCCGCCCCC
TTGGCTAAGAATCAAGGTTGAGAAAAAGAGAGGATTTTTAGGGTTTATGAGCAGCTGAAAATGTAAGAGA
AGAAGAAAGGGTTTTAAGAGATTATTTATAAGACAGAGGGTTTTAATACGAAGCCGTTTTAGGGTTTTAA
TACGACGCCGTTAGGGTCTTTACTCTTTAGGGTTTTTCTTCAGTACTAACGACGTCGTTAAAGATATGAA
AGTTTGTGAAAAAACAAAATGCTCCGATCAAATTCAAACGGCGGAAATCAGTATAGGCGAAATCTTCCTC
CGTCGAAGCTCAGGGGAATGTCTTCAAGCTCTCAAGGCTTCACGATTGATGCAGCCATGGAGCTGCTGAT
TTCGACAAAATGTGGTTAATACTCTCGAGCGGCGTTTGTTCTATATCCCTTCTTTCAAAATCAACCGTGA
CGTCGCCGGACTATTTGATTAAGGATTGTGCTGTTAAATCCAATGTTCTTAGCTTCTGGCGTCAAGTAAG
TACGGAACATCATTCACCTTTCTCTTTTGAGTAGAAATTGAGACAAATTTGACATGATTCATAGAGAAGA
GTAGAGATTGTTTTAGGTTTGTTCTCAGATAGCATTTCATTCTTAAGGAGAATATGTATGAAGTGGATTG
TCCATGTGTGACACCAGAGGTTGTTCTCAAGGCATCTGGACATGTAGACCAGTTCACTGATCTAATGGTT
AAGAATGAGAAAACTGGAACTTGTTACAGTGCGGACGGACCACTTGCTTAAGGATTATTGCTCCAGACAC
GAAGAACACTCTAACAAGGCATTTTTGTGAAGGACTTGTATTACTACAATGGGAGGAAATTTCCCTTTGC
TGCTGCTCAAATTGGTCAACCTTTAGAAATGAGGTGATTATCGTTTAATTTTCTATTCCTTTGCTTGATA
GATTGGATGTGTTTATCTCAATCAGGGACTCTTTTTTCTTTCTTTTATGTCTGGCTTTTAATAAGTGACG
CATATTACTTGCAGATATCTCATCGTCAAGGGCTTCTTAGAGTTTGTGAATTCACGCTGGCAGAAATTGA
GCATTTTGTTGATCCTGGGAATAAGTCACATCCGAAATTCTCTGATGTAGCAAATTTTGAATTCCTTATG
TTTCCAAGAGAGGAACAAATGTCTGGCCAATCTGCGAAAAAACTTTGCCTTGGCGAAGTTGTTGCCAAGG
TCAGTATCTGTAATCATCTGCGTCTACTTACTTCTAGTATGCACTCCCTCAGACCTTTTGTTTCTTAATT
GCTTATTGATGCCTGCAACTGTATTTGAATAGGGAACTGTGAACAAAGAAACTGTAGGCTACTTCATTGC
GAGAGTGTATCTTTTCCTTGTCCGTCTTGGCACAGACAAGGAACAGTTGCGTTTCCGCCAGCATTTTGCA
AATGAAATGGCCCGCTATGCTGCAGATTGTTTGGATGCTGAATTTGAGAGTTCATATGGGTGGATTGAAT
GTGTTGGTATAGCAGATAGGTCTGGGTGAAGGGTGGGCGCGCCGACCCAGCTTTCTTGTACAAAGTGGGG
CGCGCCATGTTACGTCCTGTAGAAACCCCAACCCGTGAAATCAAAAAACTCGACGGCCTGTGGGCATTCA
GTCTGGATCGCGAAAACTGTGGAATTGATCAGCGTTGGTGGGAAAGCGCGTTACAAGAAAGCCGGGCAAT
TGCTGTGCCAGGCAGTTTTAACGATCAGTTCGCCGATGCAGATTTTCGTAATTATGCGGGCAACGTCTGG
TATCAGCGCGAAGTCTTTATACCGAAAGGTTGGGCAGGCCAGCGTATCGTGCTGCGTTTCGATGCGGTCA
CTCATTACGGCAAAGTGTGGGTCAATAATCAGGAAGTGATGGAGCATCAGGGCGGCTATACGCCATTTGA
AGCCGATGTCACGCCGTATGTTATTGCCGGGAAAAGTGTACGTATCACCGTTTGCGTGAACAACGAACTG
AACTGGCAGACTATCCCGCCGGGAATGGTGATTACCGACGAAAACGGCAAGAAAAAGCAGTCTTACTTCC
ATGATTTCTTTAACTATGCCGGAATCCATCGCAGCGTAATGCTCTACACCACGCCGAACACCTGGGTGGA
CGATATCACCGTGGTGACGCATGTCGCGCAAGACTGTAACCACGCGTCTGTTGACTGGCAGGTGGTGGCC
AATGGTGATGTCAGCGTTGAACTGCGTGATGCGGATCAACAGGTGGTTGCAACTGGACAAGGCACTAGCG
GGACTTTGCAAGTGGTGAATCCGCACCTCTGGCAACCGGGTGAAGGTTATCTCTATGAACTGTGCGTCAC
AGCCAAAAGCCAGACAGAGTGTGATATCTACCCGCTTCGCGTCGGCATCCGGTCAGTGGCAGTGAAGGGC
GAACAGTTCCTGATTAACCACAAACCGTTCTACTTTACTGGCTTTGGTCGTCATGAAGATGCGGACTTGC
GTGGCAAAGGATTCGATAACGTGCTGATGGTGCACGACCACGCATTAATGGACTGGATTGGGGCCAACTC
CTACCGTACCTCGCATTACCCTTACGCTGAAGAGATGCTCGACTGGGCAGATGAACATGGCATCGTGGTG
ATTGATGAAACTGCTGCTGTCGGCTTTAACCTCTCTTTAGGCATTGGTTTCGAAGCGGGCAACAAGCCGA
AAGAACTGTACAGCGAAGAGGCAGTCAACGGGGAAACTCAGCAAGCGCACTTACAGGCGATTAAAGAGCT
GATAGCGCGTGACAAAAACCACCCAAGCGTGGTGATGTGGAGTATTGCCAACGAACCGGATACCCGTCCG
CAAGGTGCACGGGAATATTTCGCGCCACTGGCGGAAGCAACGCGTAAACTCGACCCGACGCGTCCGATCA
CCTGCGTCAATGTAATGTTCTGCGACGCTCACACCGATACCATCAGCGATCTCTTTGATGTGCTGTGCCT
GAACCGTTATTACGGATGGTATGTCCAAAGCGGCGATTTGGAAACGGCAGAGAAGGTACTGGAAAAAGAA
CTTCTGGCCTGGCAGGAGAAACTGCATCAGCCGATTATCATCACCGAATACGGCGTGGATACGTTAGCCG
GGCTGCACTCAATGTACACCGACATGTGGAGTGAAGAGTATCAGTGTGCATGGCTGGATATGTATCACCG
CGTCTTTGATCGCGTCAGCGCCGTCGTCGGTGAACAGGTATGGAATTTCGCCGATTTTGCGACCTCGCAA
GGCATATTGCGCGTTGGCGGTAACAAGAAAGGGATCTTCACTCGCGACCGCAAACCGAAGTCGGCGGCTT
TTCTGCTGCAAAAACGCTGGACTGGCATGAACTTCGGTGAAAAACCGCAGCAGGGAGGCAAACAAGGTAC
CTAACCGCGGCCATGCTAGAGTCCGCAAAAATCACCAGTCTCTCTCTACAAATCTATCTCTCTCTATTTT
TCTCCAGAATAATGTGTGAGTAGTTCCCAGATAAGGGAATTAGGGTTCTTATAGGGTTTCGCTCATGTGT
TGAGCATATAAGAAACCCTTAGTATGTATTTGTATTTGTAAAATACTTCTATCAATAAAATTTCTAATTC
CTAAAACCAAAATCCAGTGATCCGGACAACTTTATTATACATAGTTGATAATTCACTGGCCGTCGTGACG
TCGGGCCCATCGATGGCGCGCTGATTGCCCTTCACCGCCTGGCCCTGAGAGAGTTGCAGCAAGCGGTCCA
CGCTGGTTTGCCCCAGCAGGCGAAAATCCTGTTTGATGGTGGTTCCGAAATCGGCAAAATCCCTTATAAA
TCAAAAGAATAGCCCGAGATAGGGT
[37 nt withheld, positions 6256-6292]
AAAGAACGTGGACTCCAACGTCAAAGG
[141 nt withheld, positions 6320-6460]
G
[44 nt withheld, positions 6462-6505]
CATTCAGGC
[160 nt withheld, positions 6515-6674]
TCCCTCAGAGC
[82 nt withheld, positions 6686-6767]
GACAGGAGGCCCGATCTAGTAACATAGATGACACCGCGCGCGATAATTTATCCTAGTTTGCGCGCTATAT
TTTGTTTTCTATCGCGTATTAAATGTATAATTGCGGGACTCTAATCATAAAAACCCATCTCATAAATAAC
GTCATGCATTACATGTTAATTATTACATGCTTAACGTAATTCAACAGAAATTATATGATAATCATCGCAA
GACCGGCAACAGGATTCAATCTTAAGAAACTTTATTGCCAAATGTTTGAACGATCGGGGATCCGCTTTAC
TTGTACATAAGGAACAGATGGTGGCGTCCCTCGGTTCTTTCATACTGCTCAACGATTGTATAGTCTTCGT
TGTGGCTTGTTATATCCAGTTTGGAGTCAACATAGTAGTACCCTGGTAGCTGCACAGGCTTCTTTGCCAT
GTAAATACTTTTGAATTCAACTAGGTAATGACCACCGTCTTTCAGCTTCAGAGCCTTATGAATCTCTCCT
TTCAACACGCCATCACGAGGATACAAACGCTCAGTGCTGGCTTCCCAGCCCATTGTCTTCTTTTGCATAA
CAGGTCCATCGGAAGGAAAGTTCACGCCAATGAACTTGACCTTGTAGATGAAACAGCCATCCTGCAAACT
GGAATCCTGGGTTACAGTAACGACGCCACCGTCTTCAAAGTTCATGACCCTTTCCCATTTAAATCCTTCA
GGAAATGACAGCTTTTTATAGTCTGGTATGTCGGCAGGGTGCTTGACATATACCTTGCTTCCATACTGAA
ATTGTGGTGACAAAATATCCCAAGCAAATGGCAAAGGTCCCCCCTTGGTTACCTTAAGCTTTACGGTATT
GTGGCCTTCGTATGGCCTCCCCTCTCCTTCGCCTTCTATTTCAAACTCGTGCCCATTGACCGTTCCTTCC
ATGCGAACCTTAAACCTCATGAACTCCTTGATAACATTCTTGGAAGACCCCATGGGGTATGTTTTTAATC
TTGTTTGTATTGATGAGTTTTGGTTTGAGTAAAGAGTGAAGCGGATGAGTTAATTTATAGACTATAAAGG
AGATTTGCATGGCGATCACGTGTAATAATGCATGCACGCATGTGATTGTATGTGTGTGCTGTGAGAGAGA
AGCTCTTAGGTGTTTGAAGGGAGTGACAAGTGGCGAAGAAAAACAATTCTCCGCGGCTGCATGCTATGTG
TAACGTGTAGCTAATGTTCTGGCATGGCATCTTATGAACGATTCTTTTTAAAAACAAGGTAAAAACTTAA
CTTCATAAAATTAAAAAAAAGAGCGTTTACTAAGTTGGTTTAAAAGGGGATGAGAGTCTATAAATTTTGG
AGGTAGTGCCGTTGGGAATATAAATTGGGAGCTTAATCAGAATTATAGAAGTTAAAGTTGATTTAGTCAC
GGTCAATATAAATTGGGAATTTGAGTCAAAATCTTCCAAATTCGGAATCCGTCTTGTTACACCCGGTGGA
TAGGAGCCGAACGGTTTGAAAATACTTGAAATGTGGATGCAGGTGCAGGCTGGTTTAATTTTATGTTGAA
TGGATACATGTCAATCGAATTTGAGTTATAGGTACACATTTTACTCTGATACTAAAATGTAACATTTGTC
TCAAGAATGGGTAGGTCATCCTTACTCGACAACGGTATGCCACTTCACTTGAACGTATATCTCATTCAAC
CCAACTCTAACACACATTTCATACCCATGTCTAAAATAAAGAAAATTGAAGAAAAACGCTCAATAGCGTC
AATCCTTACAAATATAATGTACATGGCAACCTCGCATGAAAATAGTAATAAAGAGGAGTGAATAATATAA
AGTAGTCACTAATTGGATGACAAAGCAAATGGAACCATCCGATAGATGTTTTGAGAACAAGAGGTACATT
TGTATATATGCATTGGTTGATACATTTCTGCCATCTGAATTGTTTCTTCCTCAAAGAAGAAGCATTCAGC
CAATAGTGAAATTTAAAATGTTGGAAAAATGAGGATGCAGTCAGAAAGTCCAGAATATAAGTGGTAACTG
GTAACTGAATACTTGCCTCAGAAGCAAGATAAGAAACATAAGTCTTTAAAGGAATCAATCACCGATGAAG
AGAGCTCCGAATCGAATTCGAGCTCGGTACCGCGAATTATCGATCATGAGCGGAGAATTAAGGGAGTCAC
GTTATGACCCCCGCCGATGACGCGGGACAAGCCGTTTTACGTTTGGAACTGACAGAACCGCAACGTTGAA
GGAGCCACTGAGCCGCGGGTTTCTGGAGTTTAATGAGCTAAGCACATACGTCAGAAACCATTATTGCGCG
TTCAAAAGTCGCCTAAGGTCACTATCAGCTAGCAAATATTTCTTGTCAAAAATGCTCCACTGACGTTCCA
TAAATTCCCCTCGGTATCCAATTAGAGTCTCATATTCACTCTCAACTCGATCGAGGGGATCTACCATGAG
CCCAGAACGACGCCCGGCCGACATCCGCCGTGCCACCGAGGCGGACATGCCGGCGGTCTGCACCATCGTC
AACCACTACATCGAGACAAGCACGGTCAACTTCCGTACCGAGCCGCAGGAACCGCAGGAGTGGACGGACG
ACCTCGTCCGTCTGCGGGAGCGCTATCCCTGGCTCGTCGCCGAGGTGGACGGCGAGGTCGCCGGCATCGC
CTACGCGGGTCCCTGGAAGGCACGCAACGCCTACGACTGGACGGCCGAGTCGACCGTGTACGTCTCCCCC
CGCCACCAGCGGACGGGACTGGGCTCCACGCTCTACACCCACCTGCTGAAGTCCCTGGAGGCACAGGGCT
TCAAGAGCGTGGTCGCTGTCATCGGGCTGCCCAACGACCCGAGCGTGCGCATGCACGAGGCGCTCGGATA
TGCCCCCCGCGGCATGCTGCGGGCGGCCGGCTTCAAGCACGGGAACTGGCATGACGTGGGTTTCTGGCAG
CTGGACTTCAGCCTGCCGGTGCCGCCCCGTCCGGTCCTGCCCGTCACCGAAATCTGATGACCCCTAGAGT
CAAGCAGATCGTTCAAACATTTGGCAATAAAGTTTCTTAAGATTGAATCCTGTTGCCGGTCTTGCGATGA
TTATCATATAATTTCTGTTGAATTACGTTAAGCATGTAATAATTAACATGTAATGCATGACGTTATTTAT
GAGATGGGTTTTTATGATTAGAGTCCCGCAATTATACATTTAATACGCGATAGAAAACAAAATATAGCGC
GCAAACTAGGATAAATTATCGCGCGCGGTGTCATCTATGTTACTAGATCGACCGGCATGCAAGCTGATAA
TTCAATTCGGCGTTAATTCAGTACATTAAAAACGTCCGCAATGTGTTATTAAGTTGTCTAAGCGTCAATT
TGTTTACACCACAATATATCCTGCCACCAGCCAGCCAACAGCTCCCCGACCGGCAGCTCGGCACAAAATC
ACCACTCGATACAGGCAGCCCATCAGTCCGGGACGGCGTCAGCGGGAGAGCCGTTGTAAGGCGGCAGACT
TTGCTCATGTTACCGATGCTATTCGGAAGAACGGCAACTAAGCTGCCGGGTTTGAAACACGGATGATCTC
GCGGAGGGTAGCATGTTGATTGTAACGATGACAGAGCGTTGCTGCCTGTGATCAATTCGGGCACGAACCC
AGTGGACATAAGCCTGTTCGGTTCGTAAGCTGTAATGCAAGTAGCGTATGCGCTCACGCAACTGGTCCAG
AACCTTGACCGAACGCAGCGGTGGTAACGGCGCAGTGGCGGTTTTCATGGCTTGTTATGACTGTTTTTTT
GGGGTACAGTCTATGCCTCGGGCATCCAAGCAGCAAGCGCGTTACGCCGTGGGTCGATGTTTGATGTTAT
GGAGCAGCAACGATGTTACGCAGCAGGGCAGTCGCCCTAAAACAAAGTTAAACATCATGGGGGAAGCGGT
GATCGCCGAAGTATCGACTCAACTATCAGAGGTAGTTGGCGTCATCGAGCGCCATCTCGAACCGACGTTG
CTGGCCGTACATTTGTACGGCTCCGCAGTGGATGGCGGCCTGAAGCCACACAGTGATATTGATTTGCTGG
TTACGGTGACCGTAAGGCTTGATGAAACAACGCGGCGAGCTTTGATCAACGACCTTTTGGAAACTTCGGC
TTCCCCTGGAGAGAGCGAGATTCTCCGCGCTGTAGAAGTCACCATTGTTGTGCACGACGACATCATTCCG
TGGCGTTATCCAGCTAAGCGCGAACTGCAATTTGGAGAATGGCAGCGCAATGACATTCTTGCAGGTATCT
TCGAGCCAGCCACGATCGACATTGATCTGGCTATCTTGCTGACAAAAGCAAGAGAACATAGCGTTGCCTT
GGTAGGTCCAGCGGCGGAGGAACTCTTTGATCCGGTTCCTGAACAGGATCTATTTGAGGCGCTAAATGAA
ACCTTAACGCTATGGAACTCGCCGCCCGACTGGGCTGGCGATGAGCGAAATGTAGTGCTTACGTTGTCCC
GCATTTGGTACAGCGCAGTAACCGGCAAAATCGCGCCGAAGGATGTCGCTGCCGACTGGGCAATGGAGCG
CCTGCCGGCCCAGTATCAGCCCGTCATACTTGAAGCTAGACAGGCTTATCTTGGACAAGAAGAAGATCGC
TTGGCCTCGCGCGCAGATCAGTTGGAAGAATTTGTCCACTACGTGAAAGGCGAGATCACCAAGGTAGTCG
GCAAATAATGTCTAGCTAGAAATTCGTTCAAGCCGACGCCGCTTCGCGGCGCGGCTTAACTCAAGCGTTA
GATGCACTAAGCACATAATTGCTCACAGCCAAACTATCAGGTCAAGTCTGCTTTTATTATTTTTAAGCGT
GCATAATAAGCCCTACACAAATTGGGAGATATATCATGCATGACCAAAATCCCTTAACGTGAGTTTTCGT
TCCACTGAGCGTCAGACCCCGTAGAAAAGATCAAAGGATCTTCTTGAGATCCTTTTTTTCTGCGCGTAAT
CTGCTGCTTGCAAACAAAAAAACCACCGCTACCAGCGGTGGTTTGTTTGCCGGATCAAGAGCTACCAACT
CTTTTTCCGAAGGTAACTGGCTTCAGCAGAGCGCAGATACCAAATACTGTCCTTCTAGTGTAGCCGTAGT
TAGGCCACCACTTCAAGAACTCTGTAGCACCGCCTACATACCTCGCTCTGCTAATCCTGTTACCAGTGGC
TGCTGCCAGTGGCGATAAGTCGTGTCTTACCGGGTTGGACTCAAGACGATAGTTACCGGATAAGGCGCAG
CGGTCGGGCTGAACGGGGGGTTCGTGCACACAGCCCAGCTTGGAGCGAACGACCTACACCGAACTGAGAT
ACCTACAGCGTGAGCTATGAGAAAGCGCCACGCTTCCCGAAGGGAGAAAGGCGGACAGGTATCCGGTAAG
CGGCAGGGTCGGAACAGGAGAGCGCACGAGGGAGCTTCCAGGGGGAAACGCCTGGTATCTTTATAGTCCT
GTCGGGTTTCGCCACCTCTGACTTGAGCGTCGATTTTTGTGATGCTCGTCAGGGGGGCGGAGCCTATGGA
AAAACGCCAGCAACGCGGCCTTTTTACGGTTCCTGGCCTTTTGCTGGCCTTTTGCTCACATGTTCTTTCC
TGCGTTATCCCCTGATTCTGTGGATAACCGTATTACCGCCTTTGAGTGAGCTGATACCGCTCGCCGCAGC
CGAACGACCGAGCGCAGCGAGTCAGTGAGCGAGGAAGCGGAAGAGCGCCTGATGCGGTATTTTCTCCTTA
CGCATCTGTGCGGTATTTCACACCGCATATGGTGCACTCTCAGTACAATCTGCTCTGATGCCGCATAGTT
AAGCCAGTATACACTCCGCTATCGCTACGTGACTGGGTCATGGCTGCGCCCCGACACCCGCCAACACCCG
CTGACGCGCCCTGACGGGCTTGTCTGCTCCCGGCATCCGCTTACAGACAAGCTGTGACCGTCTCCGGGAG
CTGCATGTGTCAGAGGTTTTCACCGTCATCACCGAAACGCGCGAGGCAGGGTGCCTTGATGTGGGCGCCG
GCGGTCGAGTGGCGACGGCGCGGCTTGTCCGCGCCCTGGTAGATTGCCTGGCCGTAGGCCAGCCATTTTT
GAGCGGCCAGCGGCCGCGATAGGCCGACGCGAAGCGGCGGGGCGTAGGGAGCGCAGCGACCGAAGGGTAG
GCGCTTTTTGCAGCTCTTCGGCTGTGCGCTGGCCAGACAGTTATGCACAGGCCAGGCGGGTTTTAAGAGT
TTTAATAAGTTTTAAAGAGTTTTAGGCGGAAAAATCGCCTTTTTTCTCTTTTATATCAGTCACTTACATG
TGTGACCGGTTCCCAATGTACGGCTTTGGGTTCCCAATGTACGGGTTCCGGTTCCCAATGTACGGCTTTG
GGTTCCCAATGTACGTGCTATCCACAGGAAAGAGACCTTTTCGACCTTTTTCCCCTGCTAGGGCAATTTG
CCCTAGCATCTGCTCCGTACATTAGGAACCGGCGGATGCTTCGCCCTCGATCAGGTTGCGGTAGCGCATG
ACTAGGATCGGGCCAGCCTGCCCCGCCTCCTCCTTCAAATCGTACTCCGGCAGGTCATTTGACCCGATCA
GCTTGCGCACGGTGAAACAGAACTTCTTGAACTCTCCGGCGCTGCCACTGCGTTCGTAGATCGTCTTGAA
CAACCATCTGGCTTCTGCCTTGCCTGCGGCGCGGCGTGCCAGGCGGTAGAGAAAACGGCCGATGCCGGGA
TCGATCAAAAAGTAATCGGGGTGAACCGTCAGCACGTCCGGGTTCTTGCCTTCTGTGATCTCGCGGTACA
TCCAATCAGCTAGCTCGATCTCGATGTACTCCGGCCGCCCGGTTTCGCTCTTTACGATCTTGTAGCGGCT
AATCAAGGCTTCACCCTCGGATACCGTCACCAGGCGGCCGTTCTTGGCCTTCTTCGTACGCTGCATGGCA
ACGTGCGTGGTGTTTAACCGAATGCAGGTTTCTACCAGGTCGTCTTTCTGCTTTCCGCCATCGGCTCGCC
GGCAGAACTTGAGTACGTCCGCAACGTGTGGACGGAACACGCGGCCGGGCTTGTCTCCCTTCCCTTCCCG
GTATCGGTTCATGGATTCGGTTAGATGGGAAACCGCCATCAGTACCAGGTCGTAATCCCACACACTGGCC
ATGCCGGCCGGCCCTGCGGAAACCTCTACGTGCCCGTCTGGAAGCTCGTAGCGGATCACCTCGCCAGCTC
GTCGGTCACGCTTCGACAGACGGAAAACGGCCACGTCCATGATGCTGCGACTATCGCGGGTGCCCACGTC
ATAGAGCATCGGAACGAAAAAATCTGGTTGCTCGTCGCCCTTGGGCGGCTTCCTAATCGACGGCGCACCG
GCTGCCGGCGGTTGCCGGGATTCTTTGCGGATTCGATCAGCGGCCGCTTGCCACGATTCACCGGGGCGTG
CTTCTGCCTCGATGCGTTGCCGCTGGGCGGCCTGCGCGGCCTTCAACTTCTCCACCAGGTCATCACCCAG
CGCCGCGCCGATTTGTACCGGGCCGGATGGTTTGCGACCGCTCACGCCGATTCCTCGGGCTTGGGGGTTC
CAGTGCCATTGCAGGGCCGGCAGACAACCCAGCCGCTTACGCCTGGCCAACCGCCCGTTCCTCCACACAT
GGGGCATTCCACGGCGTCGGTGCCTGGTTGTTCTTGATTTTCCATGCCGCCTCCTTTAGCCGCTAAAATT
CATCTACTCATTTATTCATT
